Addgene plasmid #68617: pMpGWB226
Purpose: (Empty Backbone) Gateway binary vector designed for transgenic research with Marchantia polymorpha as well as other plants
Depositing lab: Takayuki Kohchi. Depositing organization: Kyoto University, Graduate School of Biostudies. Publication: Development of Gateway Binary Vector Series with Four Different Selection Markers for the Liverwort Marchantia polymorpha. Ishizaki K, Nishihama R, Ueda M, Inoue K, Ishida S, Nishimura Y, Shikanai T, Kohchi T. PLoS One. 2015 Sep 25;10(9):e0138876. doi: 10.1371/journal.pone.0138876. eCollection 2015. PONE-D-15-25288 PubMed 26406247.
Backbone
  Vector backbone: pMpGWB200
  Backbone manufacturer: Kohchi Lab., Kyoto University
  Backbone size (bp): 9021
  Modifications to backbone: Coding sequence for TagRFP is cloned downstream of the Gateway cassette.
  Vector type: Plant Expression
  Selectable markers: Gentamicin
  Tag / fusion protein: TagRFP (C terminal on insert)
Growth in bacteria
  Bacterial resistance: Chloramphenicol and Spectinomycin, 25 & 50 μg/mL
  Growth temperature: 37°C
  Growth strain: DB3.1
  Copy number: High Copy
Gene/Insert
  Cloning method: Gateway Cloning
Resource information
  A portion of this plasmid was derived from a plasmid made by: The Gateway cassette was provided by Tsuyoshi Nakagawa at Shimane University, Japan.
Terms and licenses: Academic/Nonprofit Terms; Industry Terms: Not Available to Industry
How to cite: pMpGWB226 was a gift from Takayuki Kohchi (Addgene plasmid # 68617 ; http://n2t.net/addgene:68617 ; RRID:Addgene_68617)
