[The description below was written by a language model from this plasmid's Addgene catalogue record and pLannotate feature annotations shown in this document.]
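Description:
pMpGWB226 is an empty Gateway destination binary vector built on the pMpGWB200 backbone for Agrobacterium-mediated transformation of the liverwort Marchantia polymorpha and other plants. Outside the T-DNA it carries a ColE1/pMB1-type origin with the pBR322 bom region for high-copy maintenance in E. coli, the pVS1 oriV, RepA and StaA functions for replication and stable inheritance in Agrobacterium, and an aadA gene conferring spectinomycin/streptomycin resistance. Because the Gateway cassette contains the gyrase toxin gene ccdB together with a chloramphenicol resistance gene, the unrecombined vector is kept under chloramphenicol plus spectinomycin selection in a ccdB-tolerant strain such as DB3.1.

Between the nopaline-type right and left border repeats, the T-DNA holds two units. The first is the attR1–CmR–ccdB–attR2 cassette followed directly by the TagRFP coding sequence and a NOS terminator, so that an LR reaction with an entry clone replaces the counterselectable cassette and fuses the incoming sequence to a C-terminal red fluorescent tag. The feature table shows no plant promoter upstream of attR1, only a lacZα fragment. This suggests that expression depends on regulatory sequence supplied with the insert, such as a genomic fragment carrying its own promoter, although the record does not state this explicitly. The second unit, in the opposite orientation, is the plant selection marker: a gentamicin acetyltransferase gene driven by an enhanced CaMV 35S promoter and ended by the CaMV poly(A) signal. The vector belongs to a series offering four different plant selection markers, which allows different transgenes to be combined in one line. It is typically used to examine the localisation or expression of TagRFP-tagged proteins in transgenic plants.
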