Features (pLannotate 1.2.2; 28 found; start..end, strand, type, name):
     54..78      -  misc_feature   RB T-DNA repeat: right border repeat from nopaline C58 T-DNA
    144..298     -  CDS            lacZα (fragment): LacZα fragment of β-galactosidase; lacZ fragment
    323..447     +  protein_bind   attR1: mutant version of attR; recombination site for the Gateway® LR reaction LR Clonase™
    484..514     +  promoter       lac UV5 promoter: E. coli lac promoter with an "up" mutation
    538..567     +  promoter       cat promoter (fragment): promoter of the E. coli cat gene encoding chloramphenicol acetyltransferase
    568..1227    +  CDS            CmR: chloramphenicol acetyltransferase; cat; confers resistance to chloramphenicol
   1406..1564    +  CDS            ccdA (fragment): CCDA_ECO57 - Also known as H, letA. Experimental evidence at protein level: Swiss-Prot protein existence level 1. Antitoxin component of a type II toxin-antitoxin (TA) system which inhibits the post-segregational killing (PSK) of plasmid-free cells, also referred to as a plasmid addiction system. Binds to and blocks the activity of CcdB; will also remove bound CcdB protein from the CcdB-GyrA complex by forming a CcdA-CcdB complex, a process termed rejuvenation. Functions as a transcriptional corepressor for the ccdAB operon, repression also requires CcdB (By similarity). From Escherichia coli
   1569..1874    +  CDS            ccdB: CcdB, a bacterial toxin that poisons DNA gyrase; ccdB; Plasmids containing the ccdB gene cannot be propagated in standard E. coli strains.
   1915..2039    -  protein_bind   attR2: mutant version of attR; recombination site for the Gateway® LR reaction LR Clonase™
   2071..2763    +  CDS            TagRFP: TagRFP is a basic (constitutively fluorescent) red fluorescent protein published in 2007, derived from Entacmaea quadricolor. It has very low acid sensitivity.
   2788..3040    +  terminator     NOS terminator: nopaline synthase terminator and poly(A) signal
   3096..3118    -  protein_bind   lac operator (fragment): The lac repressor binds to the lac operator to inhibit transcription in E. coli. This inhibition can be relieved by adding lactose or isopropyl-β-D-thiogalactopyranoside (IPTG). lac repressor encoded by lacI
   3122..3152    -  promoter       lac promoter: promoter for the E. coli lac operon
   3167..3188    -  protein_bind   CAP binding site: CAP binding activates transcription in the presence of cAMP. E. coli catabolite activator protein
   3273..3445    -  polyA_signal   CaMV poly(A) signal: cauliflower mosaic virus polyadenylation signal
   3502..4031    -  CDS            GmR (fragment): gentamycin acetyltransferase; aacC1; confers resistance to gentamycin
   4098..4774    -  promoter       CaMV 35S promoter (enhanced): cauliflower mosaic virus 35S promoter with a duplicated enhancer region
   4969..4993    -  misc_feature   LB T-DNA repeat: left border repeat from nopaline C58 T-DNA
   5252..5275    +  promoter       Pc promoter (fragment): intI1 (promoter lies within the coding sequence); class 1 integron promoter
   5451..5507    +  CDS            GmR (fragment): gentamycin acetyltransferase; aacC1; confers resistance to gentamycin
   5518..6305    +  CDS            SmR (fragment): aminoglycoside adenylyltransferase (Murphy, 1985); aadA; confers resistance to spectinomycin and streptomycin
   6551..7139    +  rep_origin     ori: high-copy-number ColE1/pMB1/pBR322/pUC origin of replication
   7325..7465    -  misc_feature   bom: basis of mobility region from pBR322
   7567..7606    -  CDS            rop (fragment): Rop protein, which maintains plasmids at low copy number; rop
   7809..8003    -  rep_origin     pVS1 oriV: origin of replication for the Pseudomonas plasmid pVS1 (Heeb et al., 2000)
   8069..9142    -  CDS            pVS1 RepA: replication protein from the Pseudomonas plasmid pVS1 (Heeb et al., 2000)
   9571..10200   -  CDS            pVS1 StaA: stability protein from the Pseudomonas plasmid pVS1 (Heeb et al., 2000)
  10760..11161   -  CDS            Y4CG_SINFN (fragment): Protein inferred from homology: Swiss-Prot protein existence level 3. From Sinorhizobium fredii (strain NBRC 101917 / NGR234).
>Addgene plasmid #68617 | pMpGWB226 | depositor full sequence | sequence record 122054 | pMpGWB226 sequence 11447 bps
TTTCACGCCCTTTTAAATATCCGATTATTCTAATAAACGCTCTTTTCTCTTAGGTTTACCCGCCAATATA
TCCTGTCAAACACTGATAGTTTAAACTGAAGGCGGGAAACGACAATCTGATCCAAGCTCAAGCTGCTCTA
GCATTCGCCATTCAGGCTGCGCAACTGTTGGGAAGGGCGATCGGTGCGGGCCTCTTCGCTATTACGCCAG
CTGGCGAAAGGGGGATGTGCTGCAAGGCGATTAAGTTGGGTAACGCCAGGGTTTTCCCAGTCACGACGTT
GTAAAACGACGGCCAGTGCCAAGCTTGGGTCTAGAGTTATCAACAAGTTTGTACAAAAAAGCTGAACGAG
AAACGTAAAATGATATAAATATCAATATATTAAATTAGATTTTGCATAAAAAACAGACTACATAATACTG
TAAAACACAACATATCCAGTCACTATGGCGGCCCCTCGAGGGGCCGCATTAGGCACCCCAGGCTTTACAC
TTTATGCTTCCGGCTCGTATAATGTGTGGATTTTGAGTTAGGATCCGTCGAGATTTTCAGGAGCTAAGGA
AGCTAAAATGGAGAAAAAAATCACTGGATATACCACCGTTGATATATCCCAATGGCATCGTAAAGAACAT
TTTGAGGCATTTCAGTCAGTTGCTCAATGTACCTATAACCAGACCGTTCAGCTGGATATTACGGCCTTTT
TAAAGACCGTAAAGAAAAATAAGCACAAGTTTTATCCGGCCTTTATTCACATTCTTGCCCGCCTGATGAA
TGCTCATCCGGAATTCCGTATGGCAATGAAAGACGGTGAGCTGGTGATATGGGATAGTGTTCACCCTTGT
TACACCGTTTTCCATGAGCAAACTGAAACGTTTTCATCGCTCTGGAGTGAATACCACGACGATTTCCGGC
AGTTTCTACACATATATTCGCAAGATGTGGCGTGTTACGGTGAAAACCTGGCCTATTTCCCTAAAGGGTT
TATTGAGAATATGTTTTTCGTCTCAGCCAATCCCTGGGTGAGTTTCACCAGTTTTGATTTAAACGTGGCC
AATATGGACAACTTCTTCGCCCCCGTTTTCACCATGGGCAAATATTATACGCAAGGCGACAAGGTGCTGA
TGCCGCTGGCGATTCAGGTTCATCATGCCGTTTGTGATGGCTTCCATGTCGGCAGAATGCTTAATGAATT
ACAACAGTACTGCGATGAGTGGCAGGGCGGGGCGTAAAGATCTGGATCCGGCTTACTAAAAGCCAGATAA
CAGTATGCGTATTTGCGCGCTGATTTTTGCGGTATAAGAATATATACTGATATGTATACCCGAAGTATGT
CAAAAAGAGGTATGCTATGAAGCAGCGTATTACAGTGACAGTTGACAGCGACAGCTATCAGTTGCTCAAG
GCATATATGATGTCAATATCTCCGGTCTGGTAAGCACAACCATGCAGAATGAAGCCCGTCGTCTGCGTGC
CGAACGCTGGAAAGCGGAAAATCAGGAAGGGATGGCTGAGGTCGCCCGGTTTATTGAAATGAACGGCTCT
TTTGCTGACGAGAACAGGGGCTGGTGAAATGCAGTTTAAGGTTTACACCTATAAAAGAGAGAGCCGTTAT
CGTCTGTTTGTGGATGTACAGAGTGATATTATTGACACGCCCGGGCGACGGATGGTGATCCCCCTGGCCA
GTGCACGTCTGCTGTCAGATAAAGTCCCCCGTGAACTTTACCCGGTGGTGCATATCGGGGATGAAAGCTG
GCGCATGATGACCACCGATATGGCCAGTGTGCCGGTCTCCGTTATCGGGGAAGAAGTGGCTGATCTCAGC
CACCGCGAAAATGACATCAAAAACGCCATTAACCTGATGTTCTGGGGAATATAAATGTCAGGCTCCCTTA
TACACAGCCAGTCTGCAGGTCGACCATAGTGACTGGATATGTTGTGTTTTACAGTATTATGTAGTCTGTT
TTTTATGCAAAATCTAATTTAATATATTGATATTTATATCATTTTACGTTTCTCGTTCAGCTTTCTTGTA
CAAAGTGGTTGATAACAGCGCTGGAGGCTCCGGTGGGAGCATGAGCGAGCTGATTAAGGAGAACATGCAC
ATGAAGCTGTACATGGAGGGCACCGTGAACAACCACCACTTCAAGTGCACATCCGAGGGCGAAGGCAAGC
CCTACGAGGGCACCCAGACCATGAGAATCAAGGTGGTCGAGGGCGGCCCTCTCCCCTTCGCCTTCGACAT
CCTGGCTACCAGCTTCATGTACGGCAGCAGAACCTTCATCAACCACACCCAGGGCATCCCCGACTTCTTT
AAGCAGTCCTTCCCTGAGGGCTTCACATGGGAGAGAGTCACCACATACGAAGACGGGGGCGTGCTGACCG
CTACCCAGGACACCAGCCTCCAGGACGGCTGCCTCATCTACAACGTCAAGATCAGAGGGGTGAACTTCCC
ATCCAACGGCCCTGTGATGCAGAAGAAAACACTCGGCTGGGAGGCCAACACCGAGATGCTGTACCCCGCT
GACGGCGGCCTGGAAGGCAGAAGCGACATGGCCCTGAAGCTCGTGGGCGGGGGCCACCTGATCTGCAACT
TCAAGACCACATACAGATCCAAGAAACCCGCTAAGAACCTCAAGATGCCCGGCGTCTACTATGTGGACCA
CAGACTGGAAAGAATCAAGGAGGCCGACAAAGAGACCTACGTCGAGCAGCACGAGGTGGCTGTGGCCAGA
TACTGCGACCTCCCTAGCAAACTGGGGCACAAGTGAGCTTAGAGCTCGAATTTCCCCGATCGTTCAAACA
TTTGGCAATAAAGTTTCTTAAGATTGAATCCTGTTGCCGGTCTTGCGATGATTATCATATAATTTCTGTT
GAATTACGTTAAGCATGTAATAATTAACATGTAATGCATGACGTTATTTATGAGATGGGTTTTTATGATT
AGAGTCCCGCAATTATACATTTAATACGCGATAGAAAACAAAATATAGCGCGCAAACTAGGATAAATTAT
CGCGCGCGGTGTCATCTATGTTACTAGATCGGGAATTGGTTCCGGAACCAATTCGTAATCATGGTCATAG
CTGTTTCCTGTGTGAAATTGTTATCCGCTCACAATTCCACACAACATACGAGCCGGAAGCATAAAGTGTA
AAGCCTGGGGTGCCTAATGAGTGAGCTAACTCACATTAGGCTGAATTAGGCGCGCCTATTTCTGAATTCA
ACACATTGCGGACGTTTTTAATGTACTGAATTAACGCCGAATTAATTCGGGGGATCTGGATTTTAGTACT
GGATTTTGGTTTTAGGAATTAGATTTTATTGATAGAAGTATTTTACAAATACAAATACATACTAAGGGTT
TCTTATATGCTCAACACATGAGCGAAACCCTATAGGAACCCTAATTCCCTTATCTGGGAACTACTCACAC
ATTATTATGGAGAAACTCGAGCTTGTCGATCGACTCTAGGCCGGGAAGCCGATCTCGGCTTGAACGAATT
GTTAGGTGGCGGTACTTGGGTCGATATCAAAGTGCATCACTTCTTCCCGTATGCCCAACTTTGTATAGAG
AGCCACTGCGGGATCGTCACCGTAATCTGCTTGCACGTAGATCACATAAGCACCAAGCGCGTTGGCCTCA
TGCTTGAGGAGATTGATGAGCGCGGTGGCAATGCCCTGCCTCCGGTGCTCGCCGGAGACTGCGAGATCAT
AGATATAGATCTCACTACGCGGCTGCTCAAACTTGGGCAGAACGTAAGCCGCGAGAGCGCCAACAACCGC
TTCTTGGTCGAAGGCAGCAAGCGCGATGAATGTCTTACTACGGAGCAAGTTCCCGAGGTAATCGGAGTCC
GGCTGATGTTGGGAGTAGGTGGCTACGTCTCCGAACTCACGACCGAAAAGATCAAGAGCAGCCCGCATGG
ATTTGACTTGGTCAGGGCCGAGCCTACATGTGCGAATGATGCCCATACTTGAGCCACCTAACTTTGTTTT
AGGGCGACTGCCCTGCTGCGTAACATCGTTGCTGCTGCGTACCATGGTCGATCGACAGATCTGCGAAAGC
TCGAGAGAGATAGATTTGTAGAGAGAGACTGGTGATTTCAGCGTGTCCTCTCCAAATGAAATGAACTTCC
TTATATAGAGGAAGGGTCTTGCGAAGGATAGTGGGATTGTGCGTCATCCCTTACGTCAGTGGAGATATCA
CATCAATCCACTTGCTTTGAAGACGTGGTTGGAACGTCTTCTTTTTCCACGATGCTCCTCGTGGGTGGGG
GTCCATCTTTGGGACCACTGTCGGCAGAGGCATCTTGAACGATAGCCTTTCCTTTATCGCAATGATGGCA
TTTGTAGGTGCCACCTTCCTTTTCTACTGTCCTTTTGATGAAGTGACAGATAGCTGGGCAATGGAATCCG
AGGAGGTTTCCCGATATTACCCTTTGTTGAAAAGTCTCAATAGCCCTTTGGTCTTCTGAGACTGTATCTT
TGATATTCTTGGAGTAGACGAGAGTGTCGTGCTCCACCATGTTCACATCAATCCACTTGCTTTGAAGACG
TGGTTGGAACGTCTTCTTTTTCCACGATGCTCCTCGTGGGTGGGGGTCCATCTTTGGGACCACTGTCGGC
AGAGGCATCTTGAACGATAGCCTTTCCTTTATCGCAATGATGGCATTTGTAGGTGCCACCTTCCTTTTCT
ACTGTCCTTTTGATGAAGTGACAGATAGCTGGGCAATGGAATCCGAGGAGGTTTCCCGATATTACCCTTT
GTTGAAAAGTCTCAATAGCCCTTTGGTCTTCTGAGACTGTATCTTTGATATTCTTGGAGTAGACGAGAGT
GTCGTGCTCCACCATGTTGGCAAGCTGCTCTAGCCAATACGCAAACCGAATTCAGAAATAAATTCAGCCT
AATTCGGCGTTAATTCAGTACATTAAAAACGTCCGCAATGTGTTATTAAGTTGTCTAAGCGTCAATTTGT
TTACACCACAATATATCCTGCCACCAGCCAGCCAACAGCTCCCCGACCGGCAGCTCGGCACAAAATCACC
ACTCGATACAGGCAGCCCATCAGTCCGGGACGGCGTCAGCGGGAGAGCCGTTGTAAGGCGGCAGACTTTG
CTCATGTTACCGATGCTATTCGGAAGAACGGCAACTAAGCTGCCGGGTTTGAAACACGGATGATCTCGCG
GAGGGTAGCATGTTGATTGTAACGATGACAGAGCGTTGCTGCCTGTGATCAATTCGGGCACGAACCCAGT
GGACATAAGCCTGTTCGGTTCGTAAGCTGTAATGCAAGTAGCGTATGCGCTCACGCAACTGGTCCAGAAC
CTTGACCGAACGCAGCGGTGGTAACGGCGCAGTGGCGGTTTTCATGGCTTGTTATGACTGTTTTTTTGGG
GTACAGTCTATGCCTCGGGCATCCAAGCAGCAAGCGCGTTACGCCGTGGGTCGATGTTTGATGTTATGGA
GCAGCAACGATGTTACGCAGCAGGGCAGTCGCCCTAAAACAAAGTTAAACATCATGGGGGAAGCGGTGAT
CGCCGAAGTATCGACTCAACTATCAGAGGTAGTTGGCGTCATCGAGCGCCATCTCGAACCGACGTTGCTG
GCCGTACATTTGTACGGCTCCGCAGTGGATGGCGGCCTGAAGCCACACAGTGATATTGATTTGCTGGTTA
CGGTGACCGTAAGGCTTGATGAAACAACGCGGCGAGCTTTGATCAACGACCTTTTGGAAACTTCGGCTTC
CCCTGGAGAGAGCGAGATTCTCCGCGCTGTAGAAGTCACCATTGTTGTGCACGACGACATCATTCCGTGG
CGTTATCCAGCTAAGCGCGAACTGCAATTTGGAGAATGGCAGCGCAATGACATTCTTGCAGGTATCTTCG
AGCCAGCCACGATCGACATTGATCTGGCTATCTTGCTGACAAAAGCAAGAGAACATAGCGTTGCCTTGGT
AGGTCCAGCGGCGGAGGAACTCTTTGATCCGGTTCCTGAACAGGATCTATTTGAGGCGCTAAATGAAACC
TTAACGCTATGGAACTCGCCGCCCGACTGGGCTGGCGATGAGCGAAATGTAGTGCTTACGTTGTCCCGCA
TTTGGTACAGCGCAGTAACCGGCAAAATCGCGCCGAAGGATGTCGCTGCCGACTGGGCAATGGAGCGCCT
GCCGGCCCAGTATCAGCCCGTCATACTTGAAGCTAGACAGGCTTATCTTGGACAAGAAGAAGATCGCTTG
GCCTCGCGCGCAGATCAGTTGGAAGAATTTGTCCACTACGTGAAAGGCGAGATCACCAAGGTAGTCGGCA
AATAATGTCTAGCTAGAAATTCGTTCAAGCCGACGCCGCTTCGCGGCGCGGCTTAACTCAAGCGTTAGAT
GCACTAAGCACATAATTGCTCACAGCCAAACTATCAGGTCAAGTCTGCTTTTATTATTTTTAAGCGTGCA
TAATAAGCCCTACACAAATTGGGAGATATATCATGCATGACCAAAATCCCTTAACGTGAGTTTTCGTTCC
ACTGAGCGTCAGACCCCGTAGAAAAGATCAAAGGATCTTCTTGAGATCCTTTTTTTCTGCGCGTAATCTG
CTGCTTGCAAACAAAAAAACCACCGCTACCAGCGGTGGTTTGTTTGCCGGATCAAGAGCTACCAACTCTT
TTTCCGAAGGTAACTGGCTTCAGCAGAGCGCAGATACCAAATACTGTCCTTCTAGTGTAGCCGTAGTTAG
GCCACCACTTCAAGAACTCTGTAGCACCGCCTACATACCTCGCTCTGCTAATCCTGTTACCAGTGGCTGC
TGCCAGTGGCGATAAGTCGTGTCTTACCGGGTTGGACTCAAGACGATAGTTACCGGATAAGGCGCAGCGG
TCGGGCTGAACGGGGGGTTCGTGCACACAGCCCAGCTTGGAGCGAACGACCTACACCGAACTGAGATACC
TACAGCGTGAGCTATGAGAAAGCGCCACGCTTCCCGAAGGGAGAAAGGCGGACAGGTATCCGGTAAGCGG
CAGGGTCGGAACAGGAGAGCGCACGAGGGAGCTTCCAGGGGGAAACGCCTGGTATCTTTATAGTCCTGTC
GGGTTTCGCCACCTCTGACTTGAGCGTCGATTTTTGTGATGCTCGTCAGGGGGGCGGAGCCTATGGAAAA
ACGCCAGCAACGCGGCCTTTTTACGGTTCCTGGCCTTTTGCTGGCCTTTTGCTCACATGTTCTTTCCTGC
GTTATCCCCTGATTCTGTGGATAACCGTATTACCGCCTTTGAGTGAGCTGATACCGCTCGCCGCAGCCGA
ACGACCGAGCGCAGCGAGTCAGTGAGCGAGGAAGCGGAAGAGCGCCTGATGCGGTATTTTCTCCTTACGC
ATCTGTGCGGTATTTCACACCGCATATGGTGCACTCTCAGTACAATCTGCTCTGATGCCGCATAGTTAAG
CCAGTATACACTCCGCTATCGCTACGTGACTGGGTCATGGCTGCGCCCCGACACCCGCCAACACCCGCTG
ACGCGCCCTGACGGGCTTGTCTGCTCCCGGCATCCGCTTACAGACAAGCTGTGACCGTCTCCGGGAGCTG
CATGTGTCAGAGGTTTTCACCGTCATCACCGAAACGCGCGAGGCAGGGTGCCTTGATGTGGGCGCCGGCG
GTCGAGTGGCGACGGCGCGGCTTGTCCGCGCCCTGGTAGATTGCCTGGCCGTAGGCCAGCCATTTTTGAG
CGGCCAGCGGCCGCGATAGGCCGACGCGAAGCGGCGGGGCGTAGGGAGCGCAGCGACCGAAGGGTAGGCG
CTTTTTGCAGCTCTTCGGCTGTGCGCTGGCCAGACAGTTATGCACAGGCCAGGCGGGTTTTAAGAGTTTT
AATAAGTTTTAAAGAGTTTTAGGCGGAAAAATCGCCTTTTTTCTCTTTTATATCAGTCACTTACATGTGT
GACCGGTTCCCAATGTACGGCTTTGGGTTCCCAATGTACGGGTTCCGGTTCCCAATGTACGGCTTTGGGT
TCCCAATGTACGTGCTATCCACAGGAAAGAGACCTTTTCGACCTTTTTCCCCTGCTAGGGCAATTTGCCC
TAGCATCTGCTCCGTACATTAGGAACCGGCGGATGCTTCGCCCTCGATCAGGTTGCGGTAGCGCATGACT
AGGATCGGGCCAGCCTGCCCCGCCTCCTCCTTCAAATCGTACTCCGGCAGGTCATTTGACCCGATCAGCT
TGCGCACGGTGAAACAGAACTTCTTGAACTCTCCGGCGCTGCCACTGCGTTCGTAGATCGTCTTGAACAA
CCATCTGGCTTCTGCCTTGCCTGCGGCGCGGCGTGCCAGGCGGTAGAGAAAACGGCCGATGCCGGGATCG
ATCAAAAAGTAATCGGGGTGAACCGTCAGCACGTCCGGGTTCTTGCCTTCTGTGATCTCGCGGTACATCC
AATCAGCTAGCTCGATCTCGATGTACTCCGGCCGCCCGGTTTCGCTCTTTACGATCTTGTAGCGGCTAAT
CAAGGCTTCACCCTCGGATACCGTCACCAGGCGGCCGTTCTTGGCCTTCTTCGTACGCTGCATGGCAACG
TGCGTGGTGTTTAACCGAATGCAGGTTTCTACCAGGTCGTCTTTCTGCTTTCCGCCATCGGCTCGCCGGC
AGAACTTGAGTACGTCCGCAACGTGTGGACGGAACACGCGGCCGGGCTTGTCTCCCTTCCCTTCCCGGTA
TCGGTTCATGGATTCGGTTAGATGGGAAACCGCCATCAGTACCAGGTCGTAATCCCACACACTGGCCATG
CCGGCCGGCCCTGCGGAAACCTCTACGTGCCCGTCTGGAAGCTCGTAGCGGATCACCTCGCCAGCTCGTC
GGTCACGCTTCGACAGACGGAAAACGGCCACGTCCATGATGCTGCGACTATCGCGGGTGCCCACGTCATA
GAGCATCGGAACGAAAAAATCTGGTTGCTCGTCGCCCTTGGGCGGCTTCCTAATCGACGGCGCACCGGCT
GCCGGCGGTTGCCGGGATTCTTTGCGGATTCGATCAGCGGCCGCTTGCCACGATTCACCGGGGCGTGCTT
CTGCCTCGATGCGTTGCCGCTGGGCGGCCTGCGCGGCCTTCAACTTCTCCACCAGGTCATCACCCAGCGC
CGCGCCGATTTGTACCGGGCCGGATGGTTTGCGACCGCTCACGCCGATTCCTCGGGCTTGGGGGTTCCAG
TGCCATTGCAGGGCCGGCAGACAACCCAGCCGCTTACGCCTGGCCAACCGCCCGTTCCTCCACACATGGG
GCATTCCACGGCGTCGGTGCCTGGTTGTTCTTGATTTTCCATGCCGCCTCCTTTAGCCGCTAAAATTCAT
CTACTCATTTATTCATTTGCTCATTTACTCTGGTAGCTGCGCGATGTATTCAGATAGCAGCTCGGTAATG
GTCTTGCCTTGGCGTACCGCGTACATCTTCAGCTTGGTGTGATCCTCCGCCGGCAACTGAAAGTTGACCC
GCTTCATGGCTGGCGTGTCTGCCAGGCTGGCCAACGTTGCAGCCTTGCTGCTGCGTGCGCTCGGACGGCC
GGCACTTAGCGTGTTTGTGCTTTTGCTCATTTTCTCTTTACCTCATTAACTCAAATGAGTTTTGATTTAA
TTTCAGCGGCCAGCGCCTGGACCTCGCGGGCAGCGTCGCCCTCGGGTTCTGATTCAAGAACGGTTGTGCC
GGCGGCGGCAGTGCCTGGGTAGCTCACGCGCTGCGTGATACGGGACTCAAGAATGGGCAGCTCGTACCCG
GCCAGCGCCTCGGCAACCTCACCGCCGATGCGCGTGCCTTTGATCGCCCGCGACACGACAAAGGCCGCTT
GTAGCCTTCCATCCGTGACCTCAATGCGCTGCTTAACCAGCTCCACCAGGTCGGCGGTGGCCCATATGTC
GTAAGGGCTTGGCTGCACCGGAATCAGCACGAAGTCGGCTGCCTTGATCGCGGACACAGCCAAGTCCGCC
GCCTGGGGCGCTCCGTCGATCACTACGAAGTCGCGCCGGCCGATGGCCTTCACGTCGCGGTCAATCGTCG
GGCGGTCGATGCCGACAACGGTTAGCGGTTGATCTTCCCGCACGGCCGCCCAATCGCGGGCACTGCCCTG
GGGATCGGAATCGACTAACAGAACATCGGCCCCGGCGAGTTGCAGGGCGCGGGCTAGATGGGTTGCGATG
GTCGTCTTGCCTGACCCGCCTTTCTGGTTAAGTACAGCGATAACCTTCATGCGTTCCCCTTGCGTATTTG
TTTATTTACTCATCGCATCATATACGCAGCGACCGCATGACGCAAGCTGTTTTACTCAAATACACATCAC
CTTTTTAGACGGCGGCGCTCGGTTTCTTCAGCGGCCAAGCTGGCCGGCCAGGCCGCCAGCTTGGCATCAG
ACAAACCGGCCAGGATTTCATGCAGCCGCACGGTTGAGACGTGCGCGGGCGGCTCGAACACGTACCCGGC
CGCGATCATCTCCGCCTCGATCTCTTCGGTAATGAAAAACGGTTCGTCCTGGCCGTCCTGGTGCGGTTTC
ATGCTTGTTCCTCTTGGCGTTCATTCTCGGCGGCCGCCAGGGCGTCGGCCTCGGTCAATGCGTCCTCACG
GAAGGCACCGCGCCGCCTGGCCTCGGTGGGCGTCACTTCCTCGCTGCGCTCAAGTGCGCGGTACAGGGTC
GAGCGATGCACGCCAAGCAGTGCAGCCGCCTCTTTCACGGTGCGGCCTTCCTGGTCGATCAGCTCGCGGG
CGTGCGCGATCTGTGCCGGGGTGAGGGTAGGGCGGGGGCCAAACTTCACGCCTCGGGCCTTGGCGGCCTC
GCGCCCGCTCCGGGTGCGGTCGATGATTAGGGAACGCTCGAACTCGGCAATGCCGGCGAACACGGTCAAC
ACCATGCGGCCGGCCGGCGTGGTGGTGTCGGCCCACGGCTCTGCCAGGCTACGCAGGCCCGCGCCGGCCT
CCTGGATGCGCTCGGCAATGTCCAGTAGGTCGCGGGTGCTGCGGGCCAGGCGGTCTAGCCTGGTCACTGT
CACAACGTCGCCAGGGCGTAGGTGGTCAAGCATCCTGGCCAGCTCCGGGCGGTCGCGCCTGGTGCCGGTG
ATCTTCTCGGAAAACAGCTTGGTGCAGCCGGCCGCGTGCAGTTCGGCCCGTTGGTTGGTCAAGTCCTGGT
CGTCGGTGCTGACGCGGGCATAGCCCAGCAGGCCAGCGGCGGCGCTCTTGTTCATGGCGTAATGTCTCCG
GTTCTAGTCGCAAGTATTCTACTTTATGCGACTAAAACACGCGACAAGAAAACGCCAGGAAAAGGGCAGG
GCGGCAGCCTGTCGCGTAACTTAGGACTTGTGCGACATGTCGTTTTCAGAAGACGGCTGCACTGAACGTC
AGAAGCCGACTGCACTATAGCAGCGGAGGGGTTGGATCAAAGTACTTTGATCCCGAGGGGAACCCTGTGG
TTGGCATGCACATACAAATGGACGAACGGATAAACCT
