>Addgene plasmid #68617 | pMpGWB226 | addgene partial sequence | sequence record 128830 | CAT-R 5'-GCAACTGACTGAAATGCCTC-3'
CGGATCCTAACTCAAAATCCACACATTATACGAGCCGGAAGCATAAAGTGTAAAGCCTGGGGTGCCTAAT
GCGGCCCCTCGAGGGGCCGCCATAGTGACTGGATATGTTGTGTTTTACAGTATTATGTAGTCTGTTTTTT
ATGCAAAATCTAATTTAATATATTGATATTTATATCATTTTACGTTTCTCGTTCAGCTTTTTTGTACAAA
CTTGTTGATAACTCTAGACCCAAGCTTGGCACTGG
