>Addgene plasmid #68617 | pMpGWB226 | addgene partial sequence | sequence record 128834 | ccdB-Fwd 5'-GCATGATGACCACCGATATG-3'
GGGGAATATAAATGTCAGGCTCCCTTATACACAGCCAGTCTGCAGGTCGACCATAGTGACTGGATATGTT
GTGTTTTACAGTATTATGTAGTCTGTTTTTTATGCAAAATCTAATTTAATATATTGATATTTATATCATT
TTACGTTTCTCGTTCAGCTTTCTTGTACAAAGTGGTTGATAACAGCGCTGGAGGCTCCGGTGGGAGCATG
AGCGAGCTGATTAAGGAGAACATGCACATGAAGCTGTACATGGAGGGCACCGTGAACAACCACCACTTCA
AGTGCACATCCGAGGGCGAAGGCAAGCCCTACGAGGGCACCCAGACCATGAGAATCAAGGTGGTCGAGGG
CGGCCCTCTCCCCTTCGCCTTCGACATCCTGGCTACCAGCTTCATGTACGGCAGCAGAACCTTCATCAAC
CACACCCAGGG
